Addgene plasmid #102859: hisSUMO-CTCF(F1-F9)
Purpose: Express DNA binding domain of mouse CTCF in E. coli
Depositing lab: Gary Stormo. Depositing organization: Washington University in Saint Louis. Publication: Measuring quantitative effects of methylation on transcription factor-DNA binding affinity. Zuo Z, Roy B, Chang YK, Granas D, Stormo GD. Sci Adv. 2017 Nov 17;3(11):eaao1799. doi: 10.1126/sciadv.aao1799. eCollection 2017 Nov. aao1799 PubMed 29159284.
Backbone
  Vector backbone: NEB DHFR control plasmid
  Total vector size (bp): 3447
  Vector type: Bacterial Expression
Growth in bacteria
  Bacterial resistance: Ampicillin, 100 μg/mL
  Growth temperature: 37°C
  Growth strain: DH5alpha
  Copy number: High Copy
Gene/Insert
  Gene/Insert name: CTCF
  Species: M. musculus (mouse)
  Insert size (bp): 849
  Entrez Gene: Ctcf
  Promoter: T7
  Tag / fusion protein: hisSUMO (N terminal on backbone)
  Cloning method: Gibson Cloning
  Sequencing primers: 5′ T7; 3′ T7 terminator
Terms and licenses: Academic/Nonprofit Terms; Industry Terms: Not Available to Industry
Depositor comments: This plasmid encodes the DNA binding domain of mouse CTCF protein (F1 to F9) for E. coli expression.
How to cite: hisSUMO-CTCF(F1-F9) was a gift from Gary Stormo (Addgene plasmid # 102859 ; http://n2t.net/addgene:102859 ; RRID:Addgene_102859)
