[The description below was written by a language model from this plasmid's Addgene catalogue record and pLannotate feature annotations shown in this document.]
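Description:
hisSUMO-CTCF(F1-F9) is a compact 3,447 bp bacterial expression plasmid built on the NEB DHFR control plasmid backbone and designed to produce the DNA-binding domain of mouse CTCF in E. coli. It is maintained through a high-copy ColE1/pUC-type origin of replication and selected with ampicillin via the β-lactamase (AmpR) gene and its native bla promoter, both oriented opposite to the expression cassette.

The expression unit is driven by a T7 promoter followed by the efficient ribosome binding site from phage T7 gene 10, so transcription depends on a supply of T7 RNA polymerase. The open reading frame begins with a polyhistidine affinity tag, continues into a truncated yeast SMT3 (SUMO) module, and then into an 849 bp CTCF insert, introduced by Gibson cloning, that encodes zinc fingers F1 to F9. The His tag allows metal-affinity purification, while SUMO generally improves solubility and can be removed by a SUMO-specific protease to release the zinc-finger domain. The cassette ends at a T7 terminator.

Two features of the automated annotation need interpreting. It labels the CTCF segment by its match to the chicken protein, which probably reflects the high conservation of this domain, since the catalogue records the insert as mouse. Its coordinates also overlap the SUMO feature, so the annotated boundaries are approximate. A short fragment resembling a T7 gene 10B-derived solubility tag is called just upstream of the terminator, and the record does not indicate whether it is translated. The depositor and repository sequence records give essentially the same map. The associated work used the plasmid in quantitative measurements of how DNA methylation affects transcription factor binding affinity.
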