Features (pLannotate 1.2.2; 10 found; start..end, strand, type, name):
     26..44      +  promoter       T7 promoter: promoter for bacteriophage T7 RNA polymerase
     58..80      +  RBS            RBS: efficient ribosome binding site from bacteriophage T7 gene 10 (Olins and Rangwala, 1989)
     91..108     +  CDS            7xHis (fragment): 6xHis affinity tag
    127..417     +  CDS            SUMO: cleavable ubiquitin-like protein tag; S. cerevisiae SMT3 (truncated)
    283..1200    +  CDS            CTCF (fragment): CTCF_CHICK - Experimental evidence at protein level: Swiss-Prot protein existence level 1. Acts as both a transcriptional activator and repressor of the MYC gene. From Gallus gallus (Chicken).
   1382..1431    +  CDS            SET1 (fragment): solubility-enhancement tag derived from T7 phage gene 10B
   1439..1486    +  terminator     T7 terminator: transcription terminator for bacteriophage T7 RNA polymerase
   1704..2292    -  rep_origin     ori: high-copy-number ColE1/pMB1/pBR322/pUC origin of replication
   2464..3324    -  CDS            AmpR: β-lactamase; bla; confers resistance to ampicillin, carbenicillin, and related antibiotics
   3325..3429    -  promoter       AmpR promoter: bla
>Addgene plasmid #102859 | hisSUMO-CTCF(F1-F9) | depositor full sequence | sequence record 194644 | hisSUMO-CTCF(F1-F9) sequence 3447 bps
GCTAGTGGTGCTAGCCCCGCGAAATTAATACGACTCACTATAGGGTCTAGAAATAATTTTGTTTAACTTT
AAGAAGGAGATATACATATGCATCACCATCACCATCACGGTTCTTCTATGGCTAGCATGTCGGACTCAGA
AGTCAATCAAGAAGCTAAGCCAGAGGTCAAGCCAGAAGTCAAGCCTGAGACTCACATCAATTTAAAGGTG
TCCGATGGATCTTCAGAGATCTTCTTCAAGATCAAAAAGACCACTCCTTTAAGAAGGCTGATGGAAGCGT
TCGCTAAAAGACAGGGTAAGGAAATGGACTCCTTAAGATTCTTGTACGACGGTATTAGAATTCAAGCTGA
TCAGACCCCTGAAGATTTGGACATGGAGGATAACGATATTATTGAGGCTCACAGAGAACAGATTGGTCTG
GTGCCACGCGGTAGTAATGCAGAGAAAGTAGTTGGTAATATGAAGCCTCCGAAGCCAACAAAAATTAAAA
AAAAAGGTGTAAAGAAAACATTCCAGTGTGAGCTTTGCAGTTACACATGTCCCCGGCGTTCAAATTTGGA
TCGTCACATGAAAAGCCACACTGATGAGAGACCACACAAATGCCATCTGTGTGGCAGAGCATTCAGAACA
GTGACCCTCCTGAGGAATCATCTGAACACACACACAGGTACTCGTCCTCACAAGTGCCCAGACTGCGATA
TGGCCTTTGTGACCAGTGGAGAATTGGTGCGGCATCGTCGTTATAAACACACTCATGAGAAACCATTTAA
GTGTTCCATGTGTGATTATGCCAGTGTAGAAGTCAGCAAATTAAAACGACACATTCGCTCTCATACTGGA
GAGCGCCCGTTCCAGTGCAGTTTGTGCAGTTATGCCAGCAGGGACACATACAAGCTGAAAAGGCATATGA
GAACCCATTCAGGGGAAAAACCTTATGAATGTTATATTTGTCACGCTCGGTTTACCCAGAGTGGTACCAT
GAAGATGCACATTTTACAGAAGCACACAGAAAATGTGGCCAAATTTCATTGTCCCCATTGTGACACTGTC
ATAGCCCGAAAAAGTGATTTGGGTGTCCACTTGCGAAAGCAGCATTCCTATATTGAACAGGGCAAAAAAT
GTCGCTACTGTGATGCTGTGTTTCATGAGCGATATGCTCTCATCCAGCATCAAAAATCACACAAAAATGA
GAAGCGCTTCAAGTGTGACCAGTGTGATTATGCTTGTAGACAGGAGCGGCACATGATCATGCACAAGCGC
ACTCACACGGGGGAGAAGCCTTATTAATGAGGATCCCGGGAATTCTCGAGTAAGGTTAACCTGCAGGAGG
CCTTTAATTAAGGTGGTGCGGCCGCGCTAGCGGTCCCGGGGGATCGATCCGGCTGCTAACAAAGCCCGAA
AGGAAGCTGAGTTGGCTGCTGCCACCGCTGAGCAATAACTAGCATAACCCCTTGGGGCCTCTAAACGGGT
CTTGAGGGGTTTTTTGCTGAAAGGAGGAACTATATCCGGAAGCTTGGCACTGGCCGACCGGGGTCGAGCA
CTGACTCGCTGCGCTCGGTCGTTCGGCTGCGGCGAGCGGTATCAGCTCACTCAAAGGCGGTAATACGGTT
ATCCACAGAATCAGGGGATAACGCAGGAAAGAACATGTGAGCAAAAGGCCAGCAAAAGGCCAGGAACCGT
AAAAAGGCCGCGTTGCTGGCGTTTTTCCATAGGCTCCGCCCCCCTGACGAGCATCACAAAAATCGACGCT
CAAGTCAGAGGTGGCGAAACCCGACAGGACTATAAAGATACCAGGCGTTTCCCCCTGGAAGCTCCCTCGT
GCGCTCTCCTGTTCCGACCCTGCCGCTTACCGGATACCTGTCCGCCTTTCTCCCTTCGGGAAGCGTGGCG
CTTTCTCATAGCTCACGCTGTAGGTATCTCAGTTCGGTGTAGGTCGTTCGCTCCAAGCTGGGCTGTGTGC
ACGAACCCCCCGTTCAGCCCGACCGCTGCGCCTTATCCGGTAACTATCGTCTTGAGTCCAACCCGCTAAG
ACACGACTTATCGCCACTGGCAGCAGCCACTGGTAACAGGATTAGCAGAGCGAGGTATGTAGGCGGTGCT
ACAGAGTTCTTGAAGTGGTGGCCTAACTACGGCTACACTAGAAGAACAGTATTTGGTATCTGCGCTCTGC
TGAAGCCAGTTACCTTCGGAAAAAGAGTTGGTAGCTCTTGATCCGGCAAACAAACCACCGCTGGTAGCGG
TGGTTTTTTTGTTTGCAAGCAGCAGATTACGCGCAGAAAAAAAGGATCTCAAGAAGATCCTTTGATCTTT
TCTACGGGGTCTGACGCTCAGTGGAACGAAAACTCACAGATCCGGGATTTTGGTCATGAGATTATCAAAA
AGGATCTTCACCTAGATCCTTTTAAATTAAAAATGAAGTTTTAAATCAATCTAAAGTATATATGAGTAAA
CTTGGTCTGACAGTTACCAATGCTTAATCAGTGAGGCACCTATCTCAGCGATCTGTCTATTTCGTTCATC
CATAGTTGCCTGACTCCCCGTCGTGTAGATAACTACGATACGGGAGGGCTTACCATCTGGCCCCAGTGCT
GCAATGATACCGCGAGACCCACGCTCACCGGCTCCAGATTTATCAGCAATAAACCAGCCAGCCGGAAGGG
CCGAGCGCAGAAGTGGTCCTGCAACTTTATCCGCCTCCATCCAGTCTATTAATTGTTGCCGGGAAGCTAG
AGTAAGTAGTTCGCCAGTTAATAGTTTGCGCAACGTTGTTGCCATTGCTACAGGCATCGTGGTGTCACGC
TCGTCGTTTGGTATGGCTTCATTCAGCTCCGGTTCCCAACGATCAAGGCGAGTTACATGATCCCCCATGT
TGTGCAAAAAAGCGGTTAGCTCCTTCGGTCCTCCGATCGTTGTCAGAAGTAAGTTGGCCGCAGTGTTATC
ACTCATGGTTATGGCAGCACTGCATAATTCTCTTACTGTCATGCCATCCGTAAGATGCTTTTCTGTGACT
GGTGAGTACTCAACCAAGTCATTCTGAGAATAGTGTATGCGGCGACCGAGTTGCTCTTGCCCGGCGTCAA
TACGGGATAATACCGCGCCACATAGCAGAACTTTAAAAGTGCTCATCATTGGAAAACGTTCTTCGGGGCG
AAAACTCTCAAGGATCTTACCGCTGTTGAGATCCAGTTCGATGTAACCCACTCGTGCACCCAACTGATCT
TCAGCATCTTTTACTTTCACCAGCGTTTCTGGGTGAGCAAAAACAGGAAGGCAAAATGCCGCAAAAAAGG
GAATAAGGGCGACACGGAAATGTTGAATACTCATACTCTTCCTTTTTCAATATTATTGAAGCATTTATCA
GGGTTATTGTCTCATGAGCGGATACATATTTGAATGTATTTAGAAAAATAAACAAATAGGGGTTCCGCGC
ACATTTCCCCGAAAAGT
