Features (pLannotate 1.2.2; 10 found; start..end, strand, type, name):
     21..39      +  promoter       T7 promoter: promoter for bacteriophage T7 RNA polymerase
     53..75      +  RBS            RBS: efficient ribosome binding site from bacteriophage T7 gene 10 (Olins and Rangwala, 1989)
     86..103     +  CDS            7xHis (fragment): 6xHis affinity tag
    122..412     +  CDS            SUMO: cleavable ubiquitin-like protein tag; S. cerevisiae SMT3 (truncated)
    278..1195    +  CDS            CTCF (fragment): CTCF_CHICK - Experimental evidence at protein level: Swiss-Prot protein existence level 1. Acts as both a transcriptional activator and repressor of the MYC gene. From Gallus gallus (Chicken).
   1377..1430    +  CDS            SET1 (fragment): solubility-enhancement tag derived from T7 phage gene 10B
   1434..1481    +  terminator     T7 terminator: transcription terminator for bacteriophage T7 RNA polymerase
   1699..2287    -  rep_origin     ori: high-copy-number ColE1/pMB1/pBR322/pUC origin of replication
   2459..3319    -  CDS            AmpR: β-lactamase; bla; confers resistance to ampicillin, carbenicillin, and related antibiotics
   3320..3391    -  promoter       AmpR promoter: bla
>Addgene plasmid #102859 | hisSUMO-CTCF(F1-F9) | addgene full sequence | sequence record 198368 | Addgene NGS Result
TGGTGCTAGCCCCGCGAAATTAATACGACTCACTATAGGGTCTAGAAATAATTTTGTTTAACTTTAAGAA
GGAGATATACATATGCATCACCATCACCATCACGGTTCTTCTATGGCTAGCATGTCGGACTCAGAAGTCA
ATCAAGAAGCTAAGCCAGAGGTCAAGCCAGAAGTCAAGCCTGAGACTCACATCAATTTAAAGGTGTCCGA
TGGATCTTCAGAGATCTTCTTCAAGATCAAAAAGACCACTCCTTTAAGAAGGCTGATGGAAGCGTTCGCT
AAAAGACAGGGTAAGGAAATGGACTCCTTAAGATTCTTGTACGACGGTATTAGAATTCAAGCTGATCAGA
CCCCTGAAGATTTGGACATGGAGGATAACGATATTATTGAGGCTCACAGAGAACAGATTGGTCTGGTGCC
AAGCGGTAGTAATGCAGAGAAAGTGGTTGGTAATATGAAGCCTCCGAAGCCAACAAAAATTAAAAAAAAA
GGTGTAAAGAAAACATTCCAGTGTGAGCTTTGCAGTTACACATGTCCCCGGCGTTCAAATTTGGATCGTC
ACATGAAAAGCCACACTGATGAGAGACCACACAAATGCCATCTGTGTGGCAGAGCATTCAGAACAGTGAC
CCTCCTGAGGAATCATCTGAACACACACACAGGTACTCGTCCTCACAAGTGCCCAGACTGCGATATGGCC
TTTGTGACCAGTGGAGAATTGGTGCGGCATCGTCGTTATAAACACACTCATGAGAAACCATTTAAGTGTT
CCATGTGTGATTATGCCAGTGTAGAAGTCAGCAAATTAAAACGACACATTCGCTCTCATACTGGAGAGCG
CCCGTTCCAGTGCAGTTTGTGCAGTTATGCCAGCAGGGACACATACAAGCTGAAAAGGCATATGAGAACC
CATTCAGGGGAAAAACCTTATGAATGTTATATTTGTCACGCTCGGTTTACCCAGAGTGGTACCATGAAGA
TGCACATTTTACAGAAGCACACAGAAAATGTGGCCAAATTTCATTGTCCCCATTGTGACACTGTCATAGC
CCGAAAAAGTGATTTGGGTGTCCACTTGCGAAAGCAGCATTCCTATATTGAACAGGGCAAAAAATGTCGC
TACTGTGATGCTGTGTTTCATGAGCGATATGCTCTCATCCAGCATCAAAAATCACACAAAAATGAGAAGC
GCTTCAAGTGTGACCAGTGTGATTATGCTTGTAGACAGGAGCGGCACATGATCATGCACAAGCGCACTCA
CACGGGGGAGAAGCCTTATTAATGAGGATCCCGGGAATTCTCGAGTAAGGTTAACCTGCAGGAGGCCTTT
AATTAAGGTGGTGCGGCCGCGCTAGCGGTCCCGGGGGATCGATCCGGCTGCTAACAAAGCCCGAAAGGAA
GCTGAGTTAGCTGCTGCCACCGCTGAACAATAACTAGCATAACCCCTTGGGGCCTCTAAACGGGTCTTGA
GGGGTTTTTTGCTGAAAGGAGGAACTATATCCGGAAGCTTGGCACTGGCCGACCGGGGTCGAGCACTGAC
TCGCTGCGCTCGGTCGTTCGGCCGCGGCGAGCGGTATCAGCTCACTCAAAGGCGGTAATACGGTTATCCA
CAGAATCAGGGGATAACGCAGGAAAGAACATGTGAGCAAAAGGCCAGCAAAAGGCCAGGAACCGTAAAAA
GGCCGCGTTGCTGGCGTTTTTCCATAGGCTCCGCCCCCCTGACGAGCATCACAAAAATCGACGCTCAAGT
CAGAGGTGGCGAAACCCGACAGGACTATAAAGATACCAGGCGTTTCCCCCTGGAAGCTCCCTCGTGCGCT
CTCCTGTTCCGACCCTGCCGCTTACCGGATACCTGTCCGCCTTTCTCCCTTCGGGAAGCGTGGCGCTTTC
TCATAGCTCACGCTGTAGGTATCTCAGTTCGGTGTGGGTCGTTCGCTCCAAGCTGGGCTGTGTGCACGAA
CCCCCCGTTCAGCCCGACCGCTGCGCCTTATCCGGTAACTATCGTCTTGAGTCCAACCCGCTAAGACACG
ACTTATCGCCACTGGCAGCAGCCACTGGTAACAGGATTAGCAGAGCGAGGTATGTAGGCGGTGCTACAGA
GTTCTTGAAGTGGTGGCCTAACTACGGCTACACTAGAAGAACAGTATTTGGTATCTGCGCTCTGCTGAAG
CCAGTTACCTTCGGAAAAAGAGTTGGTAGCTCTTGATCCGGCAAACAAACCACCGCTGGTAGCGGTGGTT
TTTTTGTTTGCAAGCAGCAGATTACGCGCAGAAAAAAAGGATCTCAAGAAGATCCTTTGATCTTTTCTAC
GGGGTCTGACGCTCAGTGGAACGAAAACTCACAGATCCGGGATTTTGGTCATGAGATTATCAAAAAGGAT
CTTCACCTAGATCCTTTTAAATTAAAAATGAAGTTTTAAATCAATCTAAAGTATATATGAGTAAACTTGG
TCTGACAGTTACCAATGCTTAATCAGTGAGGCACCTATCTCAGCGATCTGTCTATTTCGTTCATCCATAG
TTGCCTGACTCCCCGTCGTGTAGATAACTACGATACGGGAGGGCTTACCATCTGGCCCCAGTGCTGCAAT
GATACCGCGAGACCCACGCTCACCGGCTCCAGATTTATCAGCAATAAACCAGCCAGCCGGAAGGGCCGAG
CGCAGAAGTGGTCCTGCAACTTTATCCGCCTCCATCCAGTCTATTAATTGTTGCCGGGAAGCTAGAGTAA
GTAGTTCGCCAGTTAATAGTTTGCGCAACGTTGTTGCCATTGCTACAGGCATCGTGGTGTCACGCTCGTC
GTTTGGTATGGCTTCATTCAGCTCCGGTTCCCAACGATCAAGGCGGGTTACATGATCCCCCATGTTGTGC
AAAAAAGCGGTTAGCTCCTTCGGTCCTCCGATCGTTGTCAGAAGTAAGTTGGCCGCAGTGTTATCACTCA
TGGTTATGGCAGCACTGCATAATTCTCTTACTGTCATGCCATCCGTAAGATGCTTTTCTGTGACTGGTGA
GTACTCAACCAAGTCATTCTGAGAATAGTGTACGCGGCGACCGAGTTGCTCTTGCCCGGCGTCAATACGG
GATAATACCGCGCCACATAGCAGAACTTTAAAAGTGCTCATCATTGGAAAACGTTCTTCGGGGCGAAAAC
TCTCAAGGATCTTACCGCTGTTGAGATCCAGTTCGATGTAACCCACTCGTGCACCCAACTGATCTTCAGC
ATCTTTTACTTTCACCAGCGTTTCTGGGTGAGCAAAAACAGGAAGGCAAAATGCCGCAAAAAAGGGAATA
AGGGCGACACGGAAATGTTGAATACTCATACTCTTCCTTTTTCAATATTATTGAAGCATTTATCAGGGTT
ATTGTCTCATGAGCGGATACATATTTGAATGCATTTAGAAAAATAAACAAATAGGGGTTCCGCGCACATT
TCCCCGAAAAGTGCTAG
